>Addgene plasmid #67080 | pCellFree_G03 TGFB1 | addgene partial sequence | sequence record 119728 | EGFP-N 5'-CGTCGCCGTCCAGCTCGACCAG-3'
CTCCTCGCCCTTGCTTGTGCCGTGGTGATGGTGGTGATGGTGGTGACCAGAGGTGCCCATGGTTTCACTT
ACGTGTTTAATGTCTTTACAGACTTTATACATTACTGTCATGGTTAAATAAAATAAAATAAAATAAAATA
AAATAAAATAAAATAAAATAAAATAAAATAAAATAAACTTAAGATGTCCCTATAGTGAGTCGTATTAGAC
GTCAGGTGGCACTTTTCGGGGAAATGTGCGCGGAACCCCTATTTGTTTATTTTTCTAAATACATTCAAAT
ATGTATCCGCTCATGAGACAATAACCCTGATAAATGCTTCAATAATATTGAAAAAGGAAGAGTATGAGTA
TTCAACATTTCCGTGTCGCCCTTATTCCCTTTTTTGCGGCATTTTGCCTTCCTGTTTTTGCTCACCCAGA
AACGCTGGTGAAAGTAAAAGATGCTGAAGATCAGTTGGGTGCACGAGTGGGTTACATCGAACTGGATCTC
AACAGCGGTAAGATCCTTGAGAGTTTTCGCCCCGAAGAACGTTTTCCAATGATGAGCACTTTTAAAGTTC
TGCTATGTGGCGCGGTATTATCCCGTATTGACGCCGGGCAAGAGCAACTCGGTCGCCGCATACACTATTC
TCAGAATGACTTGGTTGAGTACTCACCAGTCACAGAAAAGCATCTTACGGATGGCATGACAGTAAGAGAA
TTATGCAGTGCTGCCATAACCATGAGTGATAACACTGCGGCCAACTTACTTCTGACAACGATCGGAGGAC
CGAAGGAGCTAACCGCTTTTTTGCACAACATGGGGGATCATGTAACTCGCCTTGATCGTTGGGAACCGGA
GCTGAATGAAGCCATACCAAACGACGAGCGTGACACCACGATGCCTGTAGCAATGGCAACAACGTTGCGC
AAACTATTAACTGGCGAACTACTTACTCTAGCTTCCCGGCAACAATTAATAGACTGGATGGAGGCGGATA
AAGTTGCAGGACCACTTCTGCGCTCGGCCC
