>Addgene plasmid #67080 | pCellFree_G03 TGFB1 | addgene partial sequence | sequence record 119729 | T7term 5'-GCTAGTTATTGCTCAGCGG-3'
TACCACGCGTACCCAACACACGGTACACATGCACGAACACGCATGCAGAGAGCATCATACATCATTCTAT
AGAGAAGTACACGTAAAAGTAAGACTCGTCGTCTGCCAGCTACAACCGAGAAGGCGACGTGAAAGGAACA
AGAAAGGAGGAGGAGGGCGGCCGCTTACACCACTTTGTACAAGAAAGTTGGGCAGCTGCACTTGCAGGAG
CGCACGATCATGTTGGACAGCTGCTCCACCTTGGGCTTGCGGCCCACGTAGTACACGATGGGCAGCGGCT
CCAGCGCCTGCGGCACGCAGCACGGCGCCGCCGAGGCGCCCGGGTTATGCTGGTTGTACAGGGCCAGGAC
CTTGCTGTACTGCGTGTCCAGGCTCCAAATGTAGGGGCAGGGCCCGAGGCAGAAGTTGGCATGGTAGCCC
TTGGGCTCGTGGATCCACTTCCAGCCGAGGTCCTTGCGGAAGTCAATGTACAGCTGCCGCACGCAGCAGT
TCTTCTCCGTGGAGCTGAAGCAATAGTTGGTGTCCAGGGCTCGGCGGTGCCGGGAGCTTTGCAGATGCTG
GGCCCTCTCCAGCGGGGTGGCCATGAGAAGCAGGAAAGGCCGGTTCATGCCATGAATGGTGGCCAGGTCA
CCTCGGCGGCCGGTAGTGAACCCGTTGATGTCCACTTGCAGTGTGTTATCCCTGCTGTCACAGGAGCAGT
GGGCGCTAAGGCGAAAGCCCTCAATTTCCCCTCCACGGCTCAACCACTGCCGCACAACTCCGGTGACATC
AAAAGATAACCACTCTGGCGAGTCGCTGGGTGCCAGCAGCCGGTTGCTGAGGTATCGCCAGGAATTGTTG
CTGTATTTCTGGTACAGCTCCACGTGCTGCTCCACTTTTAACTTGAGCCTCAGCAGACGCAGCTCTGCCC
GGGAGAGCAACACGGGTTCAGGTACCGCTTCTCGGAGCTCTGATGTGTTGAAGAACATATATATGCTGTG
TGTACTCTGCTTGAACTTGTCATAGATTTCGTTGTGGG
