[The description below was written by a language model from this plasmid's Addgene catalogue record.]
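Description:
pCellFree_G03 TGFB1 is a cell-free expression plasmid built on the pCellFree_G03 backbone, carrying the human TGFB1 open reading frame (transforming growth factor beta-1). It is propagated in E. coli as a high-copy plasmid under ampicillin selection; the record does not name the origin of replication, and no feature table is available to confirm other backbone elements.

The insert was introduced by Gateway recombination cloning, so the coding sequence is expected to be flanked by the residual att recombination sites typical of that method. Transcription is driven by a T7 promoter, meaning that mRNA is produced by T7 RNA polymerase, either in a coupled transcription-translation reaction or in a separate in vitro transcription step. The backbone supplies two N-terminal fusion partners, a His tag and EGFP, so the product is a His-EGFP-TGFB1 fusion. The His tag allows affinity capture on immobilised metal resins, while EGFP provides a fluorescent readout through which yield and the integrity of the translated product can be followed without purification. The listed sequencing primer sites, one at the C-terminal end of EGFP and one at the T7 terminator, are consistent with the insert lying between the EGFP coding region and a T7 terminator. Any translation-enhancing leader sequences in the backbone are not stated in the record.

The stated purpose is to serve as a standard for benchmarking cell-free expression, and the associated work compared the performance of four cell-free protein expression systems. This construct is therefore best understood as a test protein used to compare the output of different lysates, rather than as a tool for producing bioactive mature TGF-beta1.
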