Addgene plasmid #67080: pCellFree_G03 TGFB1
Purpose: Standard for cell-free expression benchmarking.
Depositing lab: Kirill Alexandrov. Depositing organization: University of Queensland. Publication: Performance benchmarking of four cell-free protein expression systems. Gagoski D, Polinkovsky ME, Mureev S, Kunert A, Johnston W, Gambin Y, Alexandrov K. Biotechnol Bioeng. 2015 Aug 24. doi: 10.1002/bit.25814. PubMed 26301602.
Backbone
  Vector backbone: pCellFree_G03
  Vector type: Cell-free expression
Growth in bacteria
  Bacterial resistance: Ampicillin, 100 μg/mL
  Growth temperature: 37°C
  Growth strain: DH5alpha
  Copy number: High Copy
Gene/Insert
  Gene/Insert name: TGFB1 (alt name: Transforming growth factor beta-1)
  Species: H. sapiens (human)
  Entrez Gene: TGFB1 (a.k.a. CED, DPD1, IBDIMDE, LAP, TGF-beta1, TGFB, TGFbeta)
  Promoter: T7
  Tag / fusion protein: His (N terminal on backbone); EGFP (N terminal on backbone)
  Cloning method: Gateway Cloning
  Sequencing primers: 5′ EGFP-C; 3′ T7 terminal
Terms and licenses: Academic/Nonprofit Terms; Industry Terms: Not Available to Industry
How to cite: pCellFree_G03 TGFB1 was a gift from Kirill Alexandrov (Addgene plasmid # 67080 ; http://n2t.net/addgene:67080 ; RRID:Addgene_67080)
